>Addgene plasmid #137860 | pCAGGS-mTagBFP2-T2A-iCreERT2 (PAAA) | addgene full sequence | sequence record 274446 | Addgene NGS Result
CACCTGGGTCGACATTGATTATTGACTAGTTATTAATAGTAATCAATTACGGGGTCATTAGTTCATAGCC
CATATATGGAGTTCCGCGTTACATAACTTACGGTAAATGGCCCGCCTGGCTGACCGCCCAACGACCCCCG
CCCATTGACGTCAATAATGACGTATGTTCCCATAGTAACGCCAATAGGGACTTTCCATTGACGTCAATGG
GTGGAGTATTTACGGTAAACTGCCCACTTGGCAGTACATCAAGTGTATCATATGCCAAGTACGCCCCCTA
TTGACGTCAATGACGGTAAATGGCCCGCCTGGCATTATGCCCAGTACATGACCTTATGGGACTTTCCTAC
TTGGCAGTACATCTACGTATTAGTCATCGCTATTACCATGGTCGAGGTGAGCCCCACGTTCTGCTTCACT
CTCCCCATCTCCCCCCCCTCCCCACCCCCAATTTTGTATTTATTTATTTTTTAATTATTTTGTGCAGCGA
TGGGGGCGGGGGGGGGGGGGGGGCGCGCGCCGGGGGGGGGGGGGGGGGGGGGGGGGGGGGGSGGGGSGRG
GCGGAGAGGTGCGGCGGCAGCCAATCAGAGCGGCGCGCTCCGAAAGTTTCCTTTTATGGCGAGGCGGCGG
CGGCGGCGGCCCTATAAAAAGCGAAGCGCGCGGCGGGCGGGAGTCGCTGCGCGCTGCCTTCGCCCCGTGC
CCCGCTCCGCCGCCGCCTCGCGCCGCCCGCCCCGGCTCTGACTGACCGCGTTACTCCCACAGGTGAGCGG
GCGGGACGGCCCTTCTCCTCCGGGCTGTAATTAGCGCTTGGTTTAATGACGGCTTGTTTCTTTTCTGTGG
CTGCGTGAAAGCCTTGAGGGGCTCCGGGAGGGCCCTTTGTGCGGGGGGAGCGGCTCGGGGGGTGCGTGCG
TGTGTGTGTGCGTGGGGAGCGCCGCGTGCGGCTCCGCGCTGCCCGGCGGCTGTGAGCGCTGCGGGCGCGG
CGCGGGGCTTTGTGCGCTCCGCAGTGTGCGCGAGGGGAGCGCGGCCGGGGGCGGTGCCCCGCGGTGCGGG
GGGGGCTGCGAGGGGAACAAAGGCTGCGTGCGGGGTGTGTGCGTGGGGGGGTGAGCAGGGGGTGTGGGCG
CGTCGGTCGGGCTGCAACCCCCCCTGCACCCCCCTCCCCGAGTTGCTGAGCACGGCCCGGCTTCGGGTGC
GGGGCTCCGTACGGGGCGTGGCGCGGGGCTCGCCGTGCCGGGCGGGGGGTGGCGGCAGGTGGGGGTGCCG
GGCGGGGCGGGGCCGCCTCGGGCCGGGGRGGGCTCGGGGGRGGGGCGCGGCGGCCCCCGGAGCGCCGGCG
GCTGTCGAGGCGCGGCGAGCCGCAGCCATTGCCTTTTATGGTAATCGTGCGAGAGGGCGCAGGGACTTCC
TTTGTCCCAAATCTGTGCGGAGCCGAAATCTGGGAGGCGCCGCCGCACCCCCTCTAGCGGGCGCGGGGCG
AAGCGGTGCGGCGCCGGCAGGAAGGAAATGGGCGGGGAGGGCCTTCGTGCGTCGCCGCGCCGCCGTCCCC
TTCTCCCTCTCCAGCCTCGGGGCTGTCCGCGGGGGGACGGCTGCCTTCGGGGGGGACGGGGCAGGGCGGG
GTTCGGCTTCTGGCGTGTGACCGGCGGCTCTAGAGCCTCTGCTAACCATGTTCATGCCTTCTTCTTTTTC
CTACAGCTCCTGGGCAACGTGCTGGTTATTGTGCTGTCTCATCATTTTGGCAAAGAATTCGCCATGGTGT
CTAAGGGCGAAGAGCTGATTAAGGAGAACATGCACATGAAGCTGTACATGGAGGGCACCGTGGACAACCA
TCACTTCAAGTGCACATCCGAGGGCGAAGGCAAGCCCTACGAGGGCACCCAGACCATGAGAATCAAGGTG
GTCGAGGGCGGCCCTCTCCCCTTCGCCTTCGACATCCTGGCTACTAGCTTCCTCTACGGCAGCAAGACCT
TCATCAACCACACCCAGGGCATCCCCGACTTCTTCAAGCAGTCCTTCCCTGAGGGCTTCACATGGGAGAG
AGTCACCACATACGAAGACGGGGGCGTGCTGACCGCTACCCAGGACACCAGCCTCCAGGACGGCTGCCTC
ATCTACAACGTCAAGATCAGAGGGGTGAACTTCACATCCAACGGCCCTGTGATGCAGAAGAAAACACTCG
GCTGGGAGGCCTTCACCGAGACGCTGTACCCCGCTGACGGCGGCCTGGAAGGCAGAAACGACATGGCCCT
GAAGCTCGTGGGCGGGAGCCATCTGATCGCAAACGCCAAGACCACATATAGATCCAAGAAACCCGCTAAG
AACCTCAAGATGCCTGGCGTCTACTATGTGGACTACAGACTGGAAAGAATCAAGGAGGCCAACAACGAGA
CCTACGTCGAGCAGCACGAGGTGGCAGTGGCCAGATACTGCGACCTCCCTAGCAAACTGGGGCACAAGCT
TAATGGCGGCTCCGGCGGCCGCTCCGAGGGCCGCGGCAGCCTGCTGACATGCGGCGACGTGGAAGAGAAC
CCTGGCCCTGCCGCTGCAAACCTGCTGACTGTGCACCAAAACCTGCCTGCCCTCCCTGTGGATGCCACCT
CTGATGAAGTCAGGAAGAACCTGATGGACATGTTCAGGGACAGGCAGGCCTTCTCTGAACACACCTGGAA
GATGCTCCTGTCTGTGTGCAGATCCTGGGCTGCCTGGTGCAAGCTGAACAACAGGAAATGGTTCCCTGCT
GAACCTGAGGATGTGAGGGACTACCTCCTGTACCTGCAAGCCAGAGGCCTGGCTGTGAAGACCATCCAAC
AGCACCTGGGCCAGCTCAACATGCTGCACAGGAGATCTGGCCTGCCTCGCCCTTCTGACTCCAATGCTGT
GTCCCTGGTGATGAGGAGAATCAGAAAGGAGAATGTGGATGCTGGGGAGAGAGCCAAGCAGGCCCTGGCC
TTTGAACGCACTGACTTTGACCAAGTCAGATCCCTGATGGAGAACTCTGACAGATGCCAGGACATCAGGA
ACCTGGCCTTCCTGGGCATTGCCTACAACACCCTGCTGCGCATTGCCGAAATTGCCAGAATCAGAGTGAA
GGACATCTCCCGCACCGATGGTGGGAGAATGCTGATCCACATTGGCAGGACCAAGACCCTGGTGTCCACA
GCTGGTGTGGAGAAGGCCCTGTCCCTGGGGGTTACCAAGCTGGTGGAGAGATGGATCTCTGTGTCTGGTG
TGGCTGATGACCCCAACAACTACCTGTTCTGCCGGGTCAGAAAGAATGGTGTGGCTGCCCCTTCTGCCAC
CTCCCAACTGTCCACCCGGGCCCTGGAAGGGATCTTTGAGGCCACCCACCGCCTGATCTATGGTGCCAAG
GATGACTCTGGGCAGAGATACCTGGCCTGGTCTGGCCACTCTGCCAGAGTGGGTGCTGCCAGGGACATGG
CCAGGGCTGGTGTGTCCATCCCTGAAATCATGCAGGCTGGTGGCTGGACCAATGTGAACATTGTGATGAA
CTACATCAGAAACCTGGACTCTGAGACTGGGGCCATGGTGAGGCTGCTAGAGGATGGGGACCTCGAGCCA
TCTGCTGGAGACATGAGAGCTGCCAACCTTTGGCCAAGCCCGCTCATGATCAAACGCTCTAAGAAGAACA
GCCTGGCCTTGTCCCTGACGGCCGACCAGATGGTCAGTGCCTTGTTGGATGCTGAGCCCCCCATACTCTA
TTCCGAGTATGATCCTACCAGACCCTTCAGTGAAGCTTCGATGATGGGCTTACTGACCAACCTGGCAGAC
AGGGAGCTGGTTCACATGATCAACTGGGCGAAGAGGGTGCCAGGCTTTGTGGATTTGACCCTCCATGATC
AGGTCCACCTTCTAGAATGTGCCTGGCTAGAGATCCTGATGATTGGTCTCGTCTGGCGCTCCATGGAGCA
CCCAGTGAAGCTACTGTTTGCTCCTAACTTGCTCTTGGACAGGAACCAGGGAAAATGTGTAGAGGGCATG
GTGGAGATCTTCGACATGCTGCTGGCTACATCATCTCGGTTCCGCATGATGAATCTGCAGGGAGAGGAGT
TTGTGTGCCTCAAATCTATTATTTTGCTTAATTCTGGAGTGTACACATTTCTGTCCAGCACCCTGAAGTC
TCTGGAAGAGAAGGACCATATCCACCGAGTCCTGGACAAGATCACAGACACTTTGATCCACCTGATGGCC
AAGGCAGGCCTGACCCTGCAGCAGCAGCACCAGCGGCTGGCCCAGCTCCTCCTCATCCTCTCCCACATCA
GGCACATGAGTAACAAAGGCATGGAGCATCTGTACAGCATGAAGTGCAAGAACGTGGTGCCCCTCTATGA
CCTGCTGCTGGAGGCGGCGGACGCCCACCGCCTACATGCGCCCACTAGCCGTGGAGGGGCATCCGTGGAG
GAGACGGACCAAAGCCACTTGGCCACTGCGGGCTCTACTTCATCGCATTCCTTGCAAAAGTATTACATCA
CGGGGGAGGCAGAGGGTTTCCCTGCCACAGCTTGAGGCGCGCCGGATCTTTTTCCCTCTGCCAAAAATTA
TGGGGACATCATGAAGCCCCTTGAGCATCTGACTTCTGGCTAATAAAGGAAATTTATTTTCATTGCAATA
GTGTGTTGGAATTTTTTGTGTCTCTCACTCGGAAGGACATATGGGAGGGCAAATCATTTAAAACATCAGA
ATGAGTATTTGGTTTAGAGTTTGGCAACATATGCCCATATGCTGGCTGCCATGAACAAAGGTTGGCTATA
AAGAGGTCATCAGTATATGAAACAGCCCCCTGCTGTCCATTCCTTATTCCATAGAAAAGCCTTGACTTGA
GGTTAGATTTTTTTTATATTTTGTTTTGTGTTATTTTTTTCTTTAACATCCCTAAAATTTTCCTTACATG
TTTTACTAGCCAGATTTTTCCTCCTCTCCTGACTACTCCCAGTCATAGCTGTCCCTCTTCTCTTATGGAG
ATCCCTCGACCTGCAGCCCAAGCTTGGCGTAATCATGGTCATAGCTGTTTCCTGTGTGAAATTGTTATCC
GCTCACAATTCCACACAACATACGAGCCGGAAGCATAAAGTGTAAAGCCTGGGGTGCCTAATGAGTGAGC
TAACTCACATTAATTGCGTTGCGCTCACTGCCCGCTTTCCAGTCGGGAAACCTGTCGTGCCAGCGGATCC
GCATCTCAATTAGTCAGCAACCATAGTCCCGCCCCTAACTCCGCCCATCCCGCCCCTAACTCCGCCCAGT
TCCGCCCATTCTCCGCCCCATGGCTGACTAATTTTTTTTATTTATGCAGAGGCCGAGGCCGCCTCGGCCT
CTGAGCTATTCCAGAAGTAGTGAGGAGGCTTTTTTGGAGGCCTAGGCTTTTGCAAAAAGCTAACTTGTTT
ATTGCAGCTTATAATGGTTACAAATAAAGCAATAGCATCACAAATTTCACAAATAAAGCATTTTTTTCAC
TGCATTCTAGTTGTGGTTTGTCCAAACTCATCAATGTATCTTATCATGTCTGGATCCGCTGCATTAATGA
ATCGGCCAACGCGCGGGGAGAGGCGGTTTGCGTATTGGGCGCTCTTCCGCTTCCTCGCTCACTGACTCGC
TGCGCTCGGTCGTTCGGCTGCGGCGAGCGGTATCAGCTCACTCAAAGGCGGTAATACGGTTATCCACAGA
ATCAGGGGATAACGCAGGAAAGAACATGTGAGCAAAAGGCCAGCAAAAGGCCAGGAACCGTAAAAAGGCC
GCGTTGCTGGCGTTTTTCCATAGGCTCCGCCCCCCTGACGAGCATCACAAAAATCGACGCTCAAGTCAGA
GGTGGCGAAACCCGACAGGACTATAAAGATACCAGGCGTTTCCCCCTGGAAGCTCCCTCGTGCGCTCTCC
TGTTCCGACCCTGCCGCTTACCGGATACCTGTCCGCCTTTCTCCCTTCGGGAAGCGTGGCGCTTTCTCAT
AGCTCACGCTGTAGGTATCTCAGTTCGGTGTAGGTCGTTCGCTCCAAGCTGGGCTGTGTGCACGAACCCC
CCGTTCAGCCCGACCGCTGCGCCTTATCCGGTAACTATCGTCTTGAGTCCAACCCGGTAAGACACGACTT
ATCGCCACTGGCAGCAGCCACTGGTAACAGGATTAGCAGAGCGAGGTATGTAGGCGGTGCTACAGAGTTC
TTGAAGTGGTGGCCTAACTACGGCTACACTAGAAGAACAGTATTTGGTATCTGCGCTCTGCTGAAGCCAG
TTACCTTCGGAAAAAGAGTTGGTAGCTCTTGATCCGGCAAACAAACCACCGCTGGTAGCGGTGGTTTTTT
TGTTTGCAAGCAGCAGATTACGCGCAGAAAAAAAGGATCTCAAGAAGATCCTTTGATCTTTTCTACGGGG
TCTGACGCTCAGTGGAACGAAAACTCACGTTAAGGGATTTTGGTCATGAGATTATCAAAAAGGATCTTCA
CCTAGATCCTTTTAAATTAAAAATGAAGTTTTAAATCAATCTAAAGTATATATGAGTAAACTTGGTCTGA
CAGTTACCAATGCTTAATCAGTGAGGCACCTATCTCAGCGATCTGTCTATTTCGTTCATCCATAGTTGCC
TGACTCCCCGTCGTGTAGATAACTACGATACGGGAGGGCTTACCATCTGGCCCCAGTGCTGCAATGATAC
CGCGAGACCCACGCTCACCGGCTCCAGATTTATCAGCAATAAACCAGCCAGCCGGAAGGGCCGAGCGCAG
AAGTGGTCCTGCAACTTTATCCGCCTCCATCCAGTCTATTAATTGTTGCCGGGAAGCTAGAGTAAGTAGT
TCGCCAGTTAATAGTTTGCGCAACGTTGTTGCCATTGCTACAGGCATCGTGGTGTCACGCTCGTCGTTTG
GTATGGCTTCATTCAGCTCCGGTTCCCAACGATCAAGGCGAGTTACATGATCCCCCATGTTGTGCAAAAA
AGCGGTTAGCTCCTTCGGTCCTCCGATCGTTGTCAGAAGTAAGTTGGCCGCAGTGTTATCACTCATGGTT
ATGGCAGCACTGCATAATTCTCTTACTGTCATGCCATCCGTAAGATGCTTTTCTGTGACTGGTGAGTACT
CAACCAAGTCATTCTGAGAATAGTGTATGCGGCGACCGAGTTGCTCTTGCCCGGCGTCAATACGGGATAA
TACCGCGCCACATAGCAGAACTTTAAAAGTGCTCATCATTGGAAAACGTTCTTCGGGGCGAAAACTCTCA
AGGATCTTACCGCTGTTGAGATCCAGTTCGATGTAACCCACTCGTGCACCCAACTGATCTTCAGCATCTT
TTACTTTCACCAGCGTTTCTGGGTGAGCAAAAACAGGAAGGCAAAATGCCGCAAAAAAGGGAATAAGGGC
GACACGGAAATGTTGAATACTCATACTCTTCCTTTTTCAATATTATTGAAGCATTTATCAGGGTTATTGT
CTCATGAGCGGATACATATTTGAATGTATTTAGAAAAATAAACAAATAGGGGTTCCGCGCACATTTCCCC
GAAAAGTGC
Features (pLannotate 1.2.2; 19 found; start..end, strand, type, name):
     11..390     +  enhancer       CMV enhancer: human cytomegalovirus immediate early enhancer
    392..669     +  promoter       chicken β-actin promoter: No description available
    670..1686    +  intron         chimeric intron: chimera between introns from chicken β-actin and rabbit β-globin
   1684..1740    +  CDS            HBB (fragment): HBB_LEPEU - Experimental evidence at protein level: Swiss-Prot protein existence level 1. Involved in oxygen transport from the lung to the various peripheral tissues. From Lepus europaeus (European hare).
   1744..2454    +  CDS            mTagBFP2: mTagBFP2 is a basic (constitutively fluorescent) blue fluorescent protein published in 2011, derived from Entacmaea quadricolor. It is reported to be a very rapidly-maturing monomer with very low acid sensitivity.
   2536..3561    +  CDS            cre: RECR_BPP1 - Experimental evidence at protein level: Swiss-Prot protein existence level 1. Catalyzes site-specific recombination between two 34-base- pair LOXP sites. Its role is to maintain the phage genome as a monomeric unit-copy plasmid in the lysogenic state. From Escherichia phage P1 (Bacteriophage P1).
   3574..4509    +  CDS            ERT2: mutated ligand-binding domain of the human estrogen receptor (Feil et al., 1997)
   4592..4647    +  polyA_signal   β-globin poly(A) signal: rabbit β-globin polyadenylation signal (Gil and Proudfoot, 1987)
   5032..5048    -  protein_bind   lac operator: The lac repressor binds to the lac operator to inhibit transcription in E. coli. This inhibition can be relieved by adding lactose or isopropyl-β-D-thiogalactopyranoside (IPTG). lac repressor encoded by lacI
   5056..5086    -  promoter       lac promoter: promoter for the E. coli lac operon
   5101..5122    -  protein_bind   CAP binding site: CAP binding activates transcription in the presence of cAMP. E. coli catabolite activator protein
   5135..5174    -  CDS            lacI (fragment): lac repressor; lacI; The lac repressor binds to the lac operator to inhibit transcription in E. coli. This inhibition can be relieved by adding lactose or isopropyl-β-D-thiogalactopyranoside (IPTG).
   5181..5203    +  promoter       SV40 promoter (fragment): SV40 enhancer and early promoter
   5227..5362    +  rep_origin     SV40 ori: SV40 origin of replication
   5382..5516    +  polyA_signal   SV40 poly(A) signal: SV40 polyadenylation signal
   5518..5572    -  CDS            lacI (fragment): lac repressor; lacI; The lac repressor binds to the lac operator to inhibit transcription in E. coli. This inhibition can be relieved by adding lactose or isopropyl-β-D-thiogalactopyranoside (IPTG).
   5755..6343    -  rep_origin     ori: high-copy-number ColE1/pMB1/pBR322/pUC origin of replication
   6514..7374    -  CDS            AmpR: β-lactamase; bla; confers resistance to ampicillin, carbenicillin, and related antibiotics
   7375..7479    -  promoter       AmpR promoter: bla
