[The description below was written by a language model from this plasmid's Addgene catalogue record and pLannotate feature annotations shown in this document.]
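Description:
pCAGGS-mTagBFP2-T2A-iCreERT2 (PAAA) is a 7.5 kb mammalian expression plasmid built on the pCAGGS backbone for delivering a fluorescently marked, ligand-inducible Cre recombinase. It is maintained in E. coli as a high-copy plasmid through a ColE1/pUC-type origin and is selected with ampicillin via the β-lactamase gene and its native promoter. The backbone also carries remnants of the lac promoter/operator region and lacI. A short SV40 segment containing the SV40 origin and a poly(A) signal is also present, and this origin can support episomal replication in cells that express large T antigen.

The payload is driven by the composite CAG promoter, annotated here as the CMV immediate-early enhancer, the chicken β-actin promoter and the chimeric β-actin/β-globin intron, giving strong, broadly active expression. Transcription ends at the rabbit β-globin polyadenylation signal. The small HBB fragment annotated just upstream of the coding region is most likely residual β-globin sequence from the promoter cassette. A single synthetic open reading frame encodes the monomeric blue fluorescent protein mTagBFP2, followed according to the construct name by a T2A self-cleaving peptide (in the unannotated gap between the two coding features), then codon-improved Cre (iCre) fused to ERT2. T2A ribosomal skipping yields separate proteins, so blue fluorescence marks the cells that express the recombinase. ERT2, a mutated oestrogen receptor ligand-binding domain, keeps Cre inactive until 4-hydroxytamoxifen is supplied, allowing timed recombination between loxP sites.

"PAAA" refers to the N-terminus of the iCre-ERT2 portion, presumably the residues left after T2A cleavage. The record does not explain this further or state how this version compares with other variants.
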