Addgene plasmid #137860: pCAGGS-mTagBFP2-T2A-iCreERT2 (PAAA)
Purpose: Monomeric TagBFP2 and iCre-ERT2 recombinase (PAAA N-terminus)
Depositing lab: Mario Capecchi. Depositing organization: University of Utah.
Backbone
  Vector backbone: pCAGGS
  Vector type: Mammalian Expression, Cre/Lox
Growth in bacteria
  Bacterial resistance: Ampicillin, 100 μg/mL
  Growth temperature: 30°C
  Growth strain: DH10B
  Copy number: High Copy
Gene/Insert
  Gene/Insert name: mTagBFP2-T2A-iCreERT2
  Species: Synthetic
Resource information
  A portion of this plasmid was derived from a plasmid made by: pCAGGS was obtained from BCCM/LMBP. mTagBFP2 is from Michael Davidson. iCre is from Rolf Sprengel. ERT2 is from Pierre Chambon.
Terms and licenses: Academic/Nonprofit Terms; Industry Terms: Not Available to Industry
How to cite: pCAGGS-mTagBFP2-T2A-iCreERT2 (PAAA) was a gift from Mario Capecchi (Addgene plasmid # 137860 ; http://n2t.net/addgene:137860 ; RRID:Addgene_137860)
